Addgene plasmid #215435: UMG-SP-3_pET29b
Purpose: Expression construct for UMG-SP-3 gene, codon optimized for expression in E. coli
Depositing lab: Gregg Beckham. Depositing organization: National Laboratory of the Rockies (NLR). Publication: Natural diversity screening, assay development, and characterization of nylon-6 enzymatic depolymerization. Bell EL, Rosetto G, Ingraham MA, Ramirez KJ, Lincoln C, Clarke RW, Gado JE, Lilly JL, Kucharzyk KH, Erickson E, Beckham GT. Nat Commun. 2024 Feb 9;15(1):1217. doi: 10.1038/s41467-024-45523-5. PubMed 38336849.
Backbone
  Vector backbone: pET29b
  Vector type: Bacterial Expression
Growth in bacteria
  Bacterial resistance: Kanamycin, 50 μg/mL
  Growth temperature: 37°C
  Growth strain: DH5alpha
  Copy number: High Copy
Gene/Insert
  Gene/Insert name: UMG-SP-3 (alt name: Urethanase from Metagenome)
  Species: Metagenome
  Cloning method: Gene Synthesis
Resource information
  A portion of this plasmid was derived from a plasmid made by: Gene from urethanse described in Branson, Y. et al. Urethanases for the enzymatic hydrolysis of low molecular weight carbamates and the recycling of polyurethanes, Angew. Chem. Int. Ed. 62, e202216220 (2023).
Terms and licenses: Academic/Nonprofit Terms; Industry Terms: Not Available to Industry
How to cite: UMG-SP-3_pET29b was a gift from Gregg Beckham (Addgene plasmid # 215435 ; http://n2t.net/addgene:215435 ; RRID:Addgene_215435)
