[The description below was written by a language model from this plasmid's Addgene catalogue record and pLannotate feature annotations shown in this document.]
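Description:
UMG-SP-3_pET29b is a bacterial expression plasmid built on the pET29b backbone. It carries a synthesized, E. coli codon-optimized gene for UMG-SP-3, a urethanase identified from a metagenome. The 6,551 nt sequence has the standard pET arrangement: a T7 promoter followed directly by a lac operator and the strong T7 gene 10 ribosome binding site, with a T7 terminator downstream. The automated annotation does not label the insert itself. The unannotated stretch between the ribosome binding site (which lies near the end of the circular numbering) and a histidine-tag match at about position 1321 is where the UMG-SP-3 coding sequence would sit. The 18 nt His match, scored as a fragment of a longer tag, corresponds to six histidine codons, consistent with a C-terminal tag for affinity purification, although the record does not explicitly state a tag. The short "SET1" hit just before the terminator is probably residual T7-derived backbone sequence rather than a functional solubility tag.

The plasmid also encodes lacI under its own promoter. The repressor keeps the T7/lac promoter off until induction with IPTG in a host that supplies T7 RNA polymerase. Selection is by kanamycin through the aph(3')-Ia gene. Replication relies on a pBR322/ColE1-type origin accompanied by the bom and rop elements; rop normally moderates copy number, although the catalogue entry lists the plasmid as high copy. An f1 origin is also present, and the tetracycline-resistance fragments are nonfunctional backbone remnants. The construct was deposited in connection with a study that screened natural enzyme diversity for nylon-6 depolymerization, and it serves to produce recombinant UMG-SP-3 for that kind of characterization.
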