Features (pLannotate 1.2.2; 18 found; start..end, strand, type, name):
   1321..1338    +  CDS            9xHis (fragment): 9xHis affinity tag
   1348..1397    +  CDS            SET1 (fragment): solubility-enhancement tag derived from T7 phage gene 10B
   1405..1452    +  terminator     T7 terminator: transcription terminator for bacteriophage T7 RNA polymerase
   1489..1917    +  rep_origin     f1 ori (sequence partly withheld): f1 bacteriophage origin of replication; arrow indicates direction of (+) strand synthesis
   1970..2027    +  promoter       AmpR promoter (fragment): bla
   2036..2851    -  CDS            KanR: aminoglycoside phosphotransferase; aph(3')-Ia; confers resistance to kanamycin in bacteria or G418 (Geneticin®) in eukaryotes
   2973..3561    +  rep_origin     ori: high-copy-number ColE1/pMB1/pBR322/pUC origin of replication
   3747..3886    -  misc_feature   bom: basis of mobility region from pBR322
   3988..4179    -  CDS            rop: Rop protein, which maintains plasmids at low copy number; rop
   4196..4576    +  CDS            YPB1_ECOLX: Protein predicted: Swiss-Prot protein existence level 4. From Escherichia coli.
   4648..4939    -  CDS            TcR (fragment): tetracycline efflux protein; tet; confers resistance to tetracycline
   4954..4975    -  protein_bind   CAP binding site: CAP binding activates transcription in the presence of cAMP. E. coli catabolite activator protein
   4988..6070    -  CDS            lacI: lac repressor; lacI; The lac repressor binds to the lac operator to inhibit transcription in E. coli. This inhibition can be relieved by adding lactose or isopropyl-β-D-thiogalactopyranoside (IPTG).
   6071..6148    -  promoter       lacI promoter: lacI
   6156..6435    -  CDS            TcR (fragment): tetracycline efflux protein; tet; confers resistance to tetracycline
   6461..6479    +  promoter       T7 promoter: promoter for bacteriophage T7 RNA polymerase
   6480..6504    +  protein_bind   lac operator: The lac repressor binds to the lac operator to inhibit transcription in E. coli. This inhibition can be relieved by adding lactose or isopropyl-β-D-thiogalactopyranoside (IPTG). lac repressor encoded by lacI
   6519..6541    +  RBS            RBS: efficient ribosome binding site from bacteriophage T7 gene 10 (Olins and Rangwala, 1989)
>Addgene plasmid #215435 | UMG-SP-3_pET29b | addgene full sequence | sequence record 426076 | Addgene NGS Result
TCTGAGCTGTCTGCAATCGAAACCGCAGCCGCTATTGCTGGTGGGTCAATGACAGCGTTGGAAGCGTGTG
ATGCCGCGATCGCCCGTATTGAACAACGTGACGGTCCGATCAACGCCGTTGTGGTCCGCGACTTTGATCG
CGCACGTGAAGCGGCAAAGGCTGCAGATGGGGAAGTAGCGGCGGGAGTTTCTAAGCCCCTGTTGGGGGTT
CCAATGACAATAAAAGAATCAATAGACATTGCTGGACTGCCTACGTCGTGGGGATTCGCTGAGCACGCGG
ACCACATCGCTACAGCGGACTCTGTCGTGGTGTCACGCTTAAAGGCCGCTGGTGCCGTGTTTCTTGGAAA
AACGAACATCCCTGTTGCCCTGGCTGATTGGCAAAGCAGTAATCCGAATTACGGACGCACCAACAATCCG
CATGATTTAACGCGCTCGGCGGGGGGCTCATCAGGCGGAGCAGCAGCGGCGTTAGCGGCAGGAATGGTAC
CGTTAGAATATGGTTCCGATATAGGCGGATCTATTCGTGTACCTGCTCACTTTTGTGGCGTTTGGGGGCT
GAAAACTACGTTCGACGCGGTCAGTCTGGAGGGGCATTATCTTCCCCGCACTGATGGGGCCCGGGGGGAA
CTGGGCGTGGTTGGCCCGATGGCACGTAATCCCCAGGATCTTGCCCTGGCCTTGGACCTGACCTCTAGAA
TAGCCTTACCGATCGCTCGGATAGACACCCTGAATGGGCTGCGTATTCTGCTGCTGACCCACCATCCGCG
GGCAGCTGCAGATTCAGCAGTGGTCGCGGCTGTTGAAAAAGCTGCCGAATCATGCGCTGCCCAGGGCGCG
CAAGTTAGTACAAGCAACGCAGATCTTCCAGATCTCAGCAAGCTTGTCAGCGATTACACCCGGATGCTGC
TGATTGTACTGGCACAAGGCAAAGCACCAGAAGGTACCGAACCGGTGTCACTTAACGCGTGGTACGGCAT
GCTGGATGATCAGGCGCGTACAATCCGCGGTTTCGATCGCTTATTTGATTCATTCGATGCGATATTTTGC
CCCGTCCTGGGTACATCAGCATTTCCTCACAGTGACGAAGCGGATTGGGGCAAGCGTACACTTACTATTG
ATGGCGCGGACACCCCGTTCGGTTCTCAACTGGCCTGGATTAGCATGGCTACATATTGTGGTATGCCGGC
CCTCAGTATGCCTGTTGGCACCGATGCTAATGGTCTTCCTATAGGCTTACAAATTATTACTCGCAATTGG
TCGGACCATGACGCGGTACGCATTGGTGCCCTGGTTGCCGATGCACTGGCCGCGCTCGAGCACCACCACC
ACCACCACTGAGATCCGGCTGCTAACAAAGCCCGAAAGGAAGCTGAGTTGGCTGCTGCCACCGCTGAGCA
ATAACTAGCATAACCCCTTGGGGCCTCTAAACGGGTCTTGAGGGGTTTTTTGCTGAAAGGAGGAACTATA
TCCGGATTGGCGAATGGG
[124 nt withheld, positions 1489-1612]
C
[91 nt withheld, positions 1614-1704]
A
[49 nt withheld, positions 1706-1754]
CCTTTGACGTTGGAGTCCACGTTCTTT
[37 nt withheld, positions 1782-1818]
ACCCTATCTCGGTCTATTCTTTTGATTTATAAGGGATTTTGCCGATTTCGGCCTATTGGTTAAAAAATGA
GCTGATTTAACAAAAATTTAACGCGAATTTTAACAAAATATTAACGCTTACAATTTAGGTGGCACTTTTC
GGGGAAATGTGCGCGGAACCCCTATTTGTTTATTTTTCTAAATACATTCAAATATGTATCCGCTCATGAA
TTAATTCTTAGAAAAACTCATCGAGCATCAAATGAAACTGCAATTTATTCATATCAGGATTATCAATACC
ATATTTTTGAAAAAGCCGTTTCTGTAATGAAGGAGAAAACTCACCGAGGCAGTTCCATAGGATGGCAAGA
TCCTGGTATCGGTCTGCGATTCCGACTCGTCCAACATCAATACAACCTATTAATTTCCCCTCGTCAAAAA
TAAGGTTATCAAGTGAGAAATCACCATGAGTGACGACTGAATCCGGTGAGAATGGCAAAAGTTTATGCAT
TTCTTTCCAGACTTGTTCAACAGGCCAGCCATTACGCTCGTCATCAAAATCACTCGCATCAACCAAACCG
TTATTCATTCGTGATTGCGCCTGAGCGAGACGAAATACGCGATCGCTGTTAAAAGGACAATTACAAACAG
GAATCGAATGCAACCGGCGCAGGAACACTGCCAGCGCATCAACAATATTTTCACCTGAATCAGGATATTC
TTCTAATACCTGGAATGCTGTTTTCCCGGGGATCGCAGTGGTGAGTAACCATGCATCATCAGGAGTACGG
ATAAAATGCTTGATGGTCGGAAGAGGCATAAATTCCGTCAGCCAGTTTAGTCTGACCATCTCATCTGTAA
CATCATTGGCAACGCTACCTTTGCCATGTTTCAGAAACAACTCTGGCGCATCGGGCTTCCCATACAATCG
ATAGATTGTCGCACCTGATTGCCCGACATTATCGCGAGCCCATTTATACCCATATAAATCAGCATCCATG
TTGGAATTTAATCGCGGCCTAGAGCAAGACGTTTCCCGTTGAATATGGCTCATAACACCCCTTGTATTAC
TGTTTATGTAAGCAGACAGTTTTATTGTTCATGACCAAAATCCCTTAACGTGAGTTTTCGTTCCACTGAG
CGTCAGACCCCGTAGAAAAGATCAAAGGATCTTCTTGAGATCCTTTTTTTCTGCGCGTAATCTGCTGCTT
GCAAACAAAAAAACCACCGCTACCAGCGGTGGTTTGTTTGCCGGATCAAGAGCTACCAACTCTTTTTCCG
AAGGTAACTGGCTTCAGCAGAGCGCAGATACCAAATACTGTCCTTCTAGTGTAGCCGTAGTTAGGCCACC
ACTTCAAGAACTCTGTAGCACCGCCTACATACCTCGCTCTGCTAATCCTGTTACCAGTGGCTGCTGCCAG
TGGCGATAAGTCGTGTCTTACCGGGTTGGACTCAAGACGATAGTTACCGGATAAGGCGCAGCGGTCGGGC
TGAACGGGGGGTTCGTGCACACAGCCCAGCTTGGAGCGAACGACCTACACCGAACTGAGATACCTACAGC
GTGAGCTATGAGAAAGCGCCACGCTTCCCGAAGGGAGAAAGGCGGACAGGTATCCGGTAAGCGGCAGGGT
CGGAACAGGAGAGCGCACGAGGGAGCTTCCAGGGGGAAACGCCTGGTATCTTTATAGTCCTGTCGGGTTT
CGCCACCTCTGACTTGAGCGTCGATTTTTGTGATGCTCGTCAGGGGGGCGGAGCCTATGGAAAAACGCCA
GCAACGCGGCCTTTTTACGGTTCCTGGCCTTTTGCTGGCCTTTTGCTCACATGTTCTTTCCTGCGTTATC
CCCTGATTCTGTGGATAACCGTATTACCGCCTTTGAGTGAGCTGATACCGCTCGCCGCAGCCGAACGACC
GAGCGCAGCGAGTCAGTGAGCGAGGAAGCGGAAGAGCGCCTGATGCGGTATTTTCTCCTTACGCATCTGT
GCGGTATTTCACACCGCAATGGTGCACTCTCAGTACAATCTGCTCTGATGCCGCATAGTTAAGCCAGTAT
ACACTCCGCTATCGCTACGTGACTGGGTCATGGCTGCGCCCCGACACCCGCCAACACCCGCTGACGCGCC
CTGACGGGCTTGTCTGCTCCCGGCATCCGCTTACAGACAAGCTGTGACCGTCTCCGGGAGCTGCATGTGT
CAGAGGTTTTCACCGTCATCACCGAAACGCGCGAGGCAGCTGCGGTAAAGCTCATCAGCGTGGTCGTGAA
GCGATTCACAGATGTCTGCCTGTTCATCCGCGTCCAGCTCGTTGAGTTTCTCCAGAAGCGTTAATGTCTG
GCTTCTGATAAAGCGGGCCATGTTAAGGGCGGTTTTTTCCTGTTTGGTCACTGATGCCTCCGTGTAAGGG
GGATTTCTGTTCATGGGGGTAATGATACCGATGAAACGAGAGAGGATGCTCACGATACGGGTTACTGATG
ATGAACATGCCCGGTTACTGGAACGTTGTGAGGGTAAACAACTGGCGGTATGGATGCGGCGGGACCAGAG
AAAAATCACTCAGGGTCAATGCCAGCGCTTCGTTAATACAGATGTAGGTGTTCCACAGGGTAGCCAGCAG
CATCCTGCGATGCAGATCCGGAACATAATGGTGCAGGGCGCTGACTTCCGCGTTTCCAGACTTTACGAAA
CACGGAAACCGAAGACCATTCATGTTGTTGCTCAGGTCGCAGACGTTTTGCAGCAGCAGTCGCTTCACGT
TCGCTCGCGTATCGGTGATTCATTCTGCTAACCAGTAAGGCAACCCCGCCAGCCTAGCCGGGTCCTCAAC
GACAGGAGCACGATCATGCGCACCCGTGGGGCCGCCATGCCGGCGATAATGGCCTGCTTCTCGCCGAAAC
GTTTGGTGGCGGGACCAGTGACGAAGGCTTGAGCGAGGGCGTGCAAGATTCCGAATACCGCAAGCGACAG
GCCGATCATCGTCGCGCTCCAGCGAAAGCGGTCCTCGCCGAAAATGACCCAGAGCGCTGCCGGCACCTGT
CCTACGAGTTGCATGATAAAGAAGACAGTCATAAGTGCGGCGACGATAGTCATGCCCCGCGCCCACCGGA
AGGAGCTGACTGGGTTGAAGGCTCTCAAGGGCATCGGTCGAGATCCCGGTGCCTAATGAGTGAGCTAACT
TACATTAATTGCGTTGCGCTCACTGCCCGCTTTCCAGTCGGGAAACCTGTCGTGCCAGCTGCATTAATGA
ATCGGCCAACGCGCGGGGAGAGGCGGTTTGCGTATTGGGCGCCAGGGTGGTTTTTCTTTTCACCAGTGAG
ACGGGCAACAGCTGATTGCCCTTCACCGCCTGGCCCTGAGAGAGTTGCAGCAAGCGGTCCACGCTGGTTT
GCCCCAGCAGGCGAAAATCCTGTTTGATGGTGGTTAACGGCGGGATATAACATGAGCTGTCTTCGGTATC
GTCGTATCCCACTACCGAGATGTCCGCACCAACGCGCAGCCCGGACTCGGTAATGGCGCGCATTGCGCCC
AGCGCCATCTGATCGTTGGCAACCAGCATCGCAGTGGGAACGATGCCCTCATTCAGCATTTGCATGGTTT
GTTGAAAACCGGACATGGCACTCCAGTCGCCTTCCCGTTCCGCTATCGGCTGAATTTGATTGCGAGTGAG
ATATTTATGCCAGCCAGCCAGACGCAGACGCGCCGAGACAGAACTTAATGGGCCCGCTAACAGCGCGATT
TGCTGGTGACCCAATGCGACCAGATGCTCCACGCCCAGTCGCGTACCGTCTTCATGGGAGAAAATAATAC
TGTTGATGGGTGTCTGGTCAGAGACATCAAGAAATAACGCCGGAACATTAGTGCAGGCAGCTTCCACAGC
AATGGCATCCTGGTCATCCAGCGGATAGTTAATGATCAGCCCACTGACGCGTTGCGCGAGAAGATTGTGC
ACCGCCGCTTTACAGGCTTCGACGCCGCTTCGTTCTACCATCGACACCACCACGCTGGCACCCAGTTGAT
CGGCGCGAGATTTAATCGCCGCGACAATTTGCGACGGCGCGTGCAGGGCCAGACTGGAGGTGGCAACGCC
AATCAGCAACGACTGTTTGCCCGCCAGTTGTTGTGCCACGCGGTTGGGAATGTAATTCAGCTCCGCCATC
GCCGCTTCCACTTTTTCCCGCGTTTTCGCAGAAACGTGGCTGGCCTGGTTCACCACGCGGGAAACGGTCT
GATAAGAGACACCGGCATACTCTGCGACATCGTATAACGTTACTGGTTTCACATTCACCACCCTGAATTG
ACTCTCTTCCGGGCGCTATCATGCCATACCGCGAAAGGTTTTGCGCCATTCGATGGTGTCCGGGATCTCG
ACGCTCTCCCTTATGCGACTCCTGCATTAGGAAGCAGCCCAGTAGTAGGTTGAGGCCGTTGAGCACCGCC
GCCGCAAGGAATGGTGCATGCAAGGAGATGGCGCCCAACAGTCCCCCGGCCACGGGGCCTGCCACCATAC
CCACGCCGAAACAAGCGCTCATGAGCCCGAAGTGGCGAGCCCGATCTTCCCCATCGGTGATGTCGGCGAT
ATAGGCGCCAGCAACCGCACCTGTGGCGCCGGTGATGCCGGCCACGATGCGTCCGGCGTAGAGGATCGAG
ATCGATCTCGATCCCGCGAAATTAATACGACTCACTATAGGGGAATTGTGAGCGGATAACAATTCCCCTC
TAGAAATAATTTTGTTTAACTTTAAGAAGGAGATATACATATG
